Addgene plasmid #234258: 8061-E21
Purpose: Gateway ORF Entry clone of human ACVR2A with stop codon (for native or N-terminal fusions)
Depositing lab: Dominic Esposito. Depositing organization: Frederick National Laboratory.
Backbone
  Vector backbone: pDonr-253
  Backbone size w/o insert (bp): 3155
  Vector type: Gateway Entry Clone
Growth in bacteria
  Bacterial resistance: Spectinomycin, 50 μg/mL
  Growth temperature: 37°C
  Growth strain: DH5alpha
  Copy number: High Copy
Gene/Insert
  Gene/Insert name: ACVR2A
  Species: H. sapiens (human)
  Insert size (bp): 1620
  Entrez Gene: ACVR2A (a.k.a. ACTRII, ACVR2)
  Cloning method: Gateway Cloning
  Sequencing primers: 5′ M13F 23-mer (5'-CCCAGTCACGACGTTGTAAAACG); 3′ attLR 23-mer (5'-TAACATCAGAGATTTTGAGACAC)
Terms and licenses: Academic/Nonprofit Terms; Industry Terms: Not Available to Industry
How to cite: 8061-E21 was a gift from Dominic Esposito (Addgene plasmid # 234258 ; http://n2t.net/addgene:234258 ; RRID:Addgene_234258)
