[The description below was written by a language model from this plasmid's Addgene catalogue record and pLannotate feature annotations shown in this document.]
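Description:
8061-E21 is a Gateway entry clone built on the pDonr-253 backbone that carries the human ACVR2A open reading frame. It is a bacterial cloning plasmid rather than an expression vector. It replicates in E. coli from a high-copy ColE1/pUC-type origin and is selected with spectinomycin through the aadA (SmR) aminoglycoside adenylyltransferase gene. The sequenced record is 4,751 nt. The annotation also picks up backbone remnants, including an incP oriT with a traJ fragment, short pieces of lacI, lacZα, a gentamicin resistance gene and an integron Pc promoter. rrnB T1 and T2 terminators lie upstream of the cloning site, where they would insulate the insert from read-through transcription.

The ACVR2A coding sequence is annotated as a roughly 1.5 kb CDS flanked by two attL recombination sites. The annotation software labels both as attL3, but they serve as the pair of sites that lets LR Clonase transfer the ORF directionally into attR-containing destination vectors. ACVR2A encodes the activin type II receptor, a transmembrane serine/threonine kinase that binds activins and inhibin A. It phosphorylates type I receptors to trigger SMAD signalling. A partial match to a TEV protease site is annotated between the upstream attL site and the start of the ORF. The ORF retains its stop codon, so after transfer it can be expressed either untagged or with an N-terminal fusion supplied by the destination vector, but not with a C-terminal tag. No promoter is positioned to drive the insert in this plasmid. A T7 promoter sits just outside the downstream attL site in the reverse orientation. The clone therefore serves as a sequence-verified source of ACVR2A for making expression constructs.
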