Features (pLannotate 1.2.2; 17 found; start..end, strand, type, name):
    121..213     +  CDS            lacI (fragment): lac repressor; lacI; The lac repressor binds to the lac operator to inhibit transcription in E. coli. This inhibition can be relieved by adding lactose or isopropyl-β-D-thiogalactopyranoside (IPTG).
    268..295     -  terminator     rrnB T2 terminator: transcription terminator T2 from the E. coli rrnB gene
    427..470     +  terminator     rrnB T1 terminator: Escherichia coli rrnB; transcription terminator T1 from the E. coli rrnB gene
    517..553     -  CDS            lacZα (fragment): LacZα fragment of β-galactosidase; lacZ fragment
    570..665     +  protein_bind   attL3: mutant version of attL; recombination site for the Gateway® LR reaction LR Clonase™
    668..684     +  CDS            TEV site (fragment): tobacco etch virus (TEV) protease recognition and cleavage site
    692..2230    +  CDS            ACVR2A: AVR2A_HUMAN - Also known as ACVR2. Experimental evidence at protein level: Swiss-Prot protein existence level 1. On ligand binding, forms a receptor complex consisting of two type II and two type I transmembrane serine/threonine kinases. Type II receptors phosphorylate and activate type I receptors which autophosphorylate, then bind and activate SMAD transcriptional regulators. Receptor for activin A, activin B and inhibin A (PubMed:17911401). Mediates induction of adipogenesis by GDF6 (By similarity). From Homo sapiens (Human).
   2235..2330    -  protein_bind   attL3: mutant version of attL; recombination site for the Gateway® LR reaction LR Clonase™
   2349..2367    -  promoter       T7 promoter: promoter for bacteriophage T7 RNA polymerase
   2557..2580    +  promoter       Pc promoter (fragment): intI1 (promoter lies within the coding sequence); class 1 integron promoter
   2756..2812    +  CDS            GmR (fragment): gentamycin acetyltransferase; aacC1; confers resistance to gentamycin
   2819..3610    +  CDS            SmR: aminoglycoside adenylyltransferase (Murphy, 1985); aadA; confers resistance to spectinomycin and streptomycin
   3614..3651    -  misc_feature   MCS (fragment): pUC18/19 multiple cloning site
   3654..3699    -  CDS            traJ (fragment): oriT-recognizing protein; traJ
   3732..3841    -  oriT           oriT: incP origin of transfer
   3978..4015    +  misc_feature   MCS (fragment): pUC18/19 multiple cloning site
   4101..4689    +  rep_origin     ori: high-copy-number ColE1/pMB1/pBR322/pUC origin of replication
>Addgene plasmid #234258 | 8061-E21 | addgene full sequence | sequence record 469779 | Addgene NGS Result
CTTTCCTGCGTTATCCCCTGATTCTGTGGATAACCGTATTACCGCCTTTGAGTGAGCTGATACCGCTCGC
CGCAGCCGAACGACCGAGCGCAGCGAGTCAGTGAGCGAGGAAGCGGAAGAGCGCCCAATACGCAAACCGC
CTCTCCCCGCGCGTTGGCCGATTCATTAATGCAGCTGGCACGACAGGTTTCCCGACTGGAAAGCGGGCAG
TGAGCGCAACGCAATTAATACGCGTACCGCTAGCCAGGAAGAGTTTGTAGAAACGCAAAAAGGCCATCCG
TCAGGATGGCCTTCTGCTTAGTTTGATGCCTGGCAGTTTATGGCGGGCGTCCTGCCCGCCACCCTCCGGG
CCGTTGCTTCACAACGTTCAAATCCGCTCCCGGCGGATTTGTCCTACTCAGGAGAGCGTTCACCGACAAA
CAACAGATAAAACGAAAGGCCCAGTCTTCCGACTGAGCCTTTCGTTTTATTTGATGCCTGGCAGTTCCCT
ACTCTCGCGTTAACGCTAGCATGGATGTTTTCCCAGTCACGACGTTGTAAAACGACGGCCAGTCTTAAGC
TCGGGCCCCAAATAATGATTTTATTTTGACTGATAGTGACCTGTTCGTTGCAACAAATTGATGAGCAATG
CTTTTTTATAATGCCAACTTTGTACAAAAAAGTTGGCGAAAACCTGTACTTCCAAGGCACCATGGGAGCT
GCTGCAAAGTTGGCGTTTGCCGTCTTTCTTATCTCCTGTTCTTCAGGTGCTATACTTGGTAGATCAGAAA
CTCAGGAGTGTCTTTTCTTTAATGCTAATTGGGAAAAAGACAGAACCAATCAAACTGGTGTTGAACCGTG
TTATGGTGACAAAGATAAACGGCGGCATTGTTTTGCTACCTGGAAGAATATTTCTGGTTCCATTGAAATA
GTGAAACAAGGTTGTTGGCTGGATGATATCAACTGCTATGACAGGACTGATTGTGTAGAAAAAAAAGACA
GCCCTGAAGTATATTTTTGTTGCTGTGAGGGCAATATGTGTAATGAAAAGTTTTCTTATTTTCCAGAGAT
GGAAGTCACACAGCCCACTTCAAATCCAGTTACACCTAAGCCACCCTATTACAACATCCTGCTCTATTCC
TTGGTGCCACTTATGTTAATTGCGGGGATTGTCATTTGTGCATTTTGGGTGTACAGGCATCACAAGATGG
CCTACCCTCCTGTACTTGTTCCAACTCAAGACCCAGGACCACCCCCACCTTCTCCATTACTAGGTTTGAA
ACCACTGCAGTTATTAGAAGTGAAAGCAAGGGGAAGATTTGGTTGTGTCTGGAAAGCCCAGTTGCTTAAC
GAATATGTGGCTGTCAAAATATTTCCAATACAGGACAAACAGTCATGGCAAAATGAATACGAAGTCTACA
GTTTGCCTGGAATGAAGCATGAGAACATATTACAGTTCATTGGTGCAGAAAAACGAGGCACCAGTGTTGA
TGTGGATCTTTGGCTGATCACAGCATTTCATGAAAAGGGTTCACTATCAGACTTTCTTAAGGCTAATGTG
GTCTCTTGGAATGAACTGTGTCATATTGCAGAAACCATGGCTAGAGGATTGGCATATTTACATGAGGATA
TACCTGGCCTAAAAGATGGCCACAAACCTGCCATATCTCACAGGGACATCAAAAGTAAAAATGTGCTGTT
GAAAAACAACCTGACAGCTTGCATTGCTGACTTTGGGTTGGCCTTAAAATTTGAGGCTGGCAAGTCTGCA
GGCGATACCCATGGACAGGTTGGTACCCGGAGGTACATGGCTCCAGAGGTATTAGAGGGTGCTATAAACT
TCCAAAGGGATGCATTTTTGAGGATAGATATGTATGCCATGGGATTAGTCCTATGGGAACTGGCTTCTCG
CTGTACTGCTGCAGATGGACCTGTAGATGAATACATGTTGCCATTTGAGGAGGAAATTGGCCAGCATCCA
TCTCTTGAAGACATGCAGGAAGTTGTTGTGCATAAAAAAAAGAGGCCTGTTTTAAGAGATTATTGGCAGA
AACATGCTGGAATGGCAATGCTCTGTGAAACCATTGAAGAATGTTGGGATCACGACGCAGAAGCCAGGTT
ATCAGCTGGATGTGTAGGTGAAAGAATTACCCAGATGCAGAGACTAACAAATATTATTACCACAGAGGAC
ATTGTAACAGTGGTCACAATGGTGACAAATGTTGACTTTCCTCCCAAAGAATCTAGTCTATAATCAACTT
TCTTGTACAAAGTTGGCATTATAAGAAAGCATTGCTTATCAATTTGTTGCAACGAACAGGTCACTATCAG
TCAAAATAAAATCATTATTTGCCATCCAGCTGATATCCCCTATAGTGAGTCGTATTACATGGTCATAGCT
GTTTCCTGGCAGCTCTGGCCCGTGTCTCAAAATCTCTGATGTTACATTGCACAAGATAAAAATATATCAT
CATGCCTCCTCTAGACCAGCCAGGACAGAAATGCCTCGACTTCGCTGCTACCCAAGGTTGCCGGGTGACG
CACACCGTGGAAACGGATGAAGGCACGAACCCAGTGGACATAAGCCTGTTCGGTTCGTAAGCTGTAATGC
AAGTAGCGTATGCGCTCACGCAACTGGTCCAGAACCTTGACCGAACGCAGCGGTGGTAACGGCGCAGTGG
CGGTTTTCATGGCTTGTTATGACTGTTTTTTTGGGGTACAGTCTATGCCTCGGGCATCCAAGCAGCAAGC
GCGTTACGCCGTGGGTCGATGTTTGATGTTATGGAGCAGCAACGATGTTACGCAGCAGGGCAGTCGCCCT
AAAACAAAGTTAAACATTATGAGGGAAGCGGTGATCGCCGAAGTATCGACTCAACTATCAGAGGTAGTTG
GCGTCATCGAGCGCCATCTCGAACCGACGTTGCTGGCCGTACATTTGTACGGCTCCGCAGTGGATGGCGG
CCTGAAGCCACACAGTGATATTGATTTGCTGGTTACGGTGACCGTAAGGCTTGATGAAACAACGCGGCGA
GCTTTGATCAACGACCTTTTGGAAACTTCGGCTTCCCCTGGAGAGAGCGAGATTCTCCGCGCTGTAGAAG
TCACCATTGTTGTGCACGACGACATCATTCCGTGGCGTTATCCAGCTAAGCGCGAACTGCAATTTGGAGA
ATGGCAGCGCAATGACATTCTTGCAGGTATCTTCGAGCCAGCCACGATCGACATTGATCTGGCTATCTTG
CTGACAAAAGCAAGAGAACATAGCGTTGCCTTGGTAGGTCCAGCGGCGGAGGAACTCTTTGATCCGGTTC
CTGAACAGGATCTATTTGAGGCGCTAAATGAAACCTTAACGCTATGGAACTCGCCGCCCGACTGGGCTGG
CGATGAGCGAAATGTAGTGCTTACGTTGTCCCGCATTTGGTACAGCGCAGTAACCGGCAAAATCGCGCCG
AAGGATGTCGCTGCCGACTGGGCAATGGAGCGCCTGCCGGCCCAGTATCAGCCCGTCATACTTGAAGCTA
GACAGGCTTATCTTGGACAAGAAGAAGATCGCTTGGCCTCGCGCGCAGATCAGTTGGAAGAATTTGTCCA
CTACGTGAAAGGCGAGATCACCAAGGTAGTCGGCAAATAACCCTCGACTCTAGAGGATCCCCGGGTACCG
AGCTCGAATTCCGTGATAGGTGGGCTGCCCTTCCTGGTTGGCTTGGTTTCATCAGCCATCCGCTTGCCCT
CATCTGTTACGCCGGCGGTAGCCGGCCAGCCTCGCAGAGCAGGATTCCCGTTGAGCACCGCCAGGTGCGA
ATAAGGGACAGTGAAGAAGGAACACCCGCTCGCGGGTGGGCCTACTTCACCTATCCTGCCCGGCTGACGC
CGTTGGATACACCAAGGAAAGTCTACACGAACCCTTTGGCAAAATCCTGTATATCGTGCGAAAAAGGATG
GATATACCGAAAAAATCGCTATAATGACCCCGAAGCAGGGTTATGCAGCGGAAAACGGAATTCGAGCTCG
GTACCCGGGGATCCTCTAGAGTCGAGCCACCCATGACCAAAATCCCTTAACGTGAGTTACGCGTCGTTCC
ACTGAGCGTCAGACCCCGTAGAAAAGATCAAAGGATCTTCTTGAGATCCTTTTTTTCTGCGCGTAATCTG
CTGCTTGCAAACAAAAAAACCACCGCTACCAGCGGTGGTTTGTTTGCCGGATCAAGAGCTACCAACTCTT
TTTCCGAAGGTAACTGGCTTCAGCAGAGCGCAGATACCAAATACTGTTCTTCTAGTGTAGCCGTAGTTAG
GCCACCACTTCAAGAACTCTGTAGCACCGCCTACATACCTCGCTCTGCTAATCCTGTTACCAGTGGCTGC
TGCCAGTGGCGATAAGTCGTGTCTTACCGGGTTGGACTCAAGACGATAGTTACCGGATAAGGCGCAGCGG
TCGGGCTGAACGGGGGGTTCGTGCACACAGCCCAGCTTGGAGCGAACGACCTACACCGAACTGAGATACC
TACAGCGTGAGCTATGAGAAAGCGCCACGCTTCCCGAAGGGAGAAAGGCGGACAGGTATCCGGTAAGCGG
CAGGGTCGGAACAGGAGAGCGCACGAGGGAGCTTCCAGGGGGAAACGCCTGGTATCTTTATAGTCCTGTC
GGGTTTCGCCACCTCTGACTTGAGCGTCGATTTTTGTGATGCTCGTCAGGGGGGCGGAGCCTATGGAAAA
ACGCCAGCAACGCGGCCTTTTTACGGTTCCTGGCCTTTTGCTGGCCTTTTGCTCACATGTT
